Addgene plasmid #22464: pENTRegfp3
Depositing lab: Nathan Lawson. Depositing organization: University of Massachusetts, Worcester. Publication: Gateway compatible vectors for analysis of gene function in the zebrafish. Villefranc JA, Amigo J, Lawson ND. Dev Dyn. 2007 Nov . 236(11):3077-87. 10.1002/dvdy.21354 PubMed 17948311.
Backbone
  Vector backbone: pDONR
  Backbone size w/o insert (bp): 5000
  Vector type: Entry clone
Growth in bacteria
  Bacterial resistance: Kanamycin, 50 μg/mL
  Growth temperature: 37°C
  Growth strain: DH5alpha
  Copy number: Unknown
Gene/Insert
  Gene/Insert name: EGFP
  Insert size (bp): 700
  Entrez Gene: eGFP (a.k.a. pPRS3a_01)
  Cloning method: Gateway Cloning
  Sequencing primers: 5′ M13_puc_F; 3′ T7
Terms and licenses: Academic/Nonprofit Terms; Industry Terms: Not Available to Industry
Depositor comments: Egfp ORF was amplified with an attB1 site on the 5’ end and an attB2 site on the 3’ end. ORF is in frame with 3’ entry clone. Egfp ORF missing the termination codon.
How to cite: pENTRegfp3 was a gift from Nathan Lawson (Addgene plasmid # 22464 ; http://n2t.net/addgene:22464 ; RRID:Addgene_22464)
