[The description below was written by a language model from this plasmid's Addgene catalogue record and the feature table of its GenBank file.]
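Description:
pENTRegfp3 is a Gateway entry clone built on a pDONR backbone, carrying the enhanced GFP (EGFP) open reading frame for transfer into destination vectors. It is propagated in E. coli under kanamycin selection: the feature table shows an aminoglycoside phosphotransferase (KanR) gene and a high-copy ColE1/pUC-type origin of replication. The catalogue lists the copy number as unknown and gives a backbone size of about 5 kb. The held sequence record is a 3348 bp circle, which is consistent with the loss of the pDONR counter-selection cassette during recombination.

According to the depositor, the EGFP ORF was amplified with attB1 at its 5' end and attB2 at its 3' end and recombined into the donor vector. The annotated sequence accordingly shows the mammalian codon-optimised EGFP coding sequence, preceded by a Kozak consensus, lying between attL1 and attL2, the sites used by LR Clonase. The ORF lacks its termination codon and is in frame with a 3' entry clone, so it can serve as the N-terminal partner of a fusion protein in multisite Gateway assemblies. A short stretch annotated as a multiple cloning site sits between the end of EGFP and attL2.

The entry clone carries no eukaryotic promoter, so expression depends on elements supplied by other entry clones or by the destination vector. The rrnB T1 and T2 terminators upstream of attL1 insulate the insert from read-through transcription in bacteria. A T7 promoter and M13 primer sites flank the cassette and are used for sequencing. The plasmid belongs to a set of Gateway-compatible vectors developed for analysing gene function in zebrafish.
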