LOCUS       Exported 3348 bp ds-DNA circular SYN 12-MAY-2021
DEFINITION  synthetic circular DNA
ACCESSION   .
VERSION     .
KEYWORDS    pENTRegfp3
SOURCE      synthetic DNA construct
  ORGANISM  synthetic DNA construct
REFERENCE   1 (bases 1 to 3348)
  AUTHORS   Villefranc JA, Amigo J, Lawson ND
  TITLE     Gateway compatible vectors for analysis of gene function in the
            zebrafish.
  JOURNAL   Dev Dyn. 2007 Nov . 236(11):3077-87.
  PUBMED    17948311
REFERENCE   2 (bases 1 to 3348)
  AUTHORS   .
  TITLE     Direct Submission
  JOURNAL   Exported May 12, 2021 from SnapGene Server 1.1.58
            http://www.snapgene.com
FEATURES             Location/Qualifiers
     source          1..3348
                     /organism="synthetic DNA construct"
                     /mol_type="other DNA"
     primer_bind     92..109
                     /label=L4440
                     /note="L4440 vector, forward primer"
     terminator      268..295
                     /label=rrnB T2 terminator
                     /note="transcription terminator T2 from the E. coli rrnB
                     gene"
     terminator      387..473
                     /gene="Escherichia coli rrnB"
                     /label=rrnB T1 terminator
                     /note="transcription terminator T1 from the E. coli rrnB
                     gene"
     primer_bind     522..544
                     /label=M13/pUC Forward
                     /note="In lacZ gene"
     primer_bind     536..553
                     /label=M13 Forward
                     /note="In lacZ gene. Also called M13-F20 or M13 (-21)
                     Forward"
     primer_bind     537..553
                     /label=M13 fwd
                     /note="common sequencing primer, one of multiple similar
                     variants"
     protein_bind    569..668
                     /gene="mutant version of attL"
                     /label=attL1
                     /bound_moiety="LR Clonase(TM)"
                     /note="recombination site for the Gateway(R) LR reaction"
     regulatory      671..680
                     /regulatory_class="other"
                     /note="vertebrate consensus sequence for strong initiation
                     of translation (Kozak, 1987)"
     CDS             677..1393
                     /codon_start=1
                     /product="enhanced GFP"
                     /label=EGFP
                     /translation="MVSKGEELFTGVVPILVELDGDVNGHKFSVSGEGEGDATYGKLTL
                     KFICTTGKLPVPWPTLVTTLTYGVQCFSRYPDHMKQHDFFKSAMPEGYVQERTIFFKDD
                     GNYKTRAEVKFEGDTLVNRIELKGIDFKEDGNILGHKLEYNYNSHNVYIMADKQKNGIK
                     VNFKIRHNIEDGSVQLADHYQQNTPIGDGPVLLPDNHYLSTQSALSKDPNEKRDHMVLL
                     EFVTAAGITLGMDELYK"
     CDS             677..1393
                     /codon_start=1
                     /product="the original enhanced GFP (Yang et al., 1996)"
                     /label=EGFP
                     /note="mammalian codon-optimized"
                     /translation="MVSKGEELFTGVVPILVELDGDVNGHKFSVSGEGEGDATYGKLTL
                     KFICTTGKLPVPWPTLVTTLTYGVQCFSRYPDHMKQHDFFKSAMPEGYVQERTIFFKDD
                     GNYKTRAEVKFEGDTLVNRIELKGIDFKEDGNILGHKLEYNYNSHNVYIMADKQKNGIK
                     VNFKIRHNIEDGSVQLADHYQQNTPIGDGPVLLPDNHYLSTQSALSKDPNEKRDHMVLL
                     EFVTAAGITLGMDELYK"
     primer_bind     complement(722..743)
                     /label=EGFP-N
                     /note="EGFP, reverse primer"
     primer_bind     complement(983..1002)
                     /label=EXFP-R
                     /note="For distinguishing EGFP variants, reverse primer"
     primer_bind     1330..1351
                     /label=EGFP-C
                     /note="EGFP, forward primer"
     misc_feature    1394..1459
                     /label=MCS
                     /note="multiple cloning site"
     protein_bind    complement(1473..1572)
                     /gene="mutant version of attL"
                     /label=attL2
                     /bound_moiety="LR Clonase(TM)"
                     /note="recombination site for the Gateway(R) LR reaction"
     primer_bind     complement(1589..1608)
                     /label=T7
                     /note="T7 promoter, forward primer"
     promoter        complement(1590..1608)
                     /label=T7 promoter
                     /note="promoter for bacteriophage T7 RNA polymerase"
     primer_bind     complement(1613..1629)
                     /label=M13 rev
                     /note="common sequencing primer, one of multiple similar
                     variants"
     primer_bind     complement(1613..1629)
                     /label=M13 Reverse
                     /note="In lacZ gene. Also called M13-rev"
     primer_bind     complement(1731..1750)
                     /label=pENTR-R
                     /note="pENTR vectors, reverse primer"
     CDS             1742..2551
                     /codon_start=1
                     /gene="aph(3')-Ia"
                     /product="aminoglycoside phosphotransferase"
                     /label=KanR
                     /note="confers resistance to kanamycin in bacteria or G418
                     (Geneticin(R)) in eukaryotes"
                     /translation="MSHIQRETSRPRLNSNMDADLYGYKWARDNVGQSGATIYRLYGKP
                     DAPELFLKHGKGSVANDVTDEMVRLNWLTEFMPLPTIKHFIRTPDDAWLLTTAIPGKTA
                     FQVLEEYPDSGENIVDALAVFLRRLHSIPVCNCPFNSDRVFRLAQAQSRMNNGLVDASD
                     FDDERNGWPVEQVWKEMHKLLPFSPDSVVTHGDFSLDNLIFDEGKLIGCIDVGRVGIAD
                     RYQDLAILWNCLGEFSPSLQKRLFQKYGIDNPDMNKLQFHLMLDEFF"
     primer_bind     complement(1809..1828)
                     /label=Kan-R
                     /note="Kanamycin resistance gene, reverse primer"
     rep_origin      2698..3286
                     /direction=RIGHT
                     /label=ori
                     /note="high-copy-number ColE1/pMB1/pBR322/pUC origin of
                     replication"
     primer_bind     3187..3206
                     /label=pBR322ori-F
                     /note="pBR322 origin, forward primer"
ORIGIN
        1 ctttcctgcg ttatcccctg attctgtgga taaccgtatt accgcctttg agtgagctga
       61 taccgctcgc cgcagccgaa cgaccgagcg cagcgagtca gtgagcgagg aagcggaaga
      121 gcgcccaata cgcaaaccgc ctctccccgc gcgttggccg attcattaat gcagctggca
      181 cgacaggttt cccgactgga aagcgggcag tgagcgcaac gcaattaata cgcgtaccgc
      241 tagccaggaa gagtttgtag aaacgcaaaa aggccatccg tcaggatggc cttctgctta
      301 gtttgatgcc tggcagttta tggcgggcgt cctgcccgcc accctccggg ccgttgcttc
      361 acaacgttca aatccgctcc cggcggattt gtcctactca ggagagcgtt caccgacaaa
      421 caacagataa aacgaaaggc ccagtcttcc gactgagcct ttcgttttat ttgatgcctg
      481 gcagttccct actctcgcgt taacgctagc atggatgttt tcccagtcac gacgttgtaa
      541 aacgacggcc agtcttaagc tcgggcccca aataatgatt ttattttgac tgatagtgac
      601 ctgttcgttg caacacattg atgagcaatg cttttttata atgccaactt tgtacaaaaa
      661 agcaggctgg gccaccatgg tgagcaaggg cgaggagctg ttcaccgggg tggtgcccat
      721 cctggtcgag ctggacggcg acgtaaacgg ccacaagttc agcgtgtccg gcgagggcga
      781 gggcgatgcc acctacggca agctgaccct gaagttcatc tgcaccaccg gcaagctgcc
      841 cgtgccctgg cccaccctcg tgaccaccct gacctacggc gtgcagtgct tcagccgcta
      901 ccccgaccac atgaagcagc acgacttctt caagtccgcc atgcccgaag gctacgtcca
      961 ggagcgcacc atcttcttca aggacgacgg caactacaag acccgcgccg aggtgaagtt
     1021 cgagggcgac accctggtga accgcatcga gctgaagggc atcgacttca aggaggacgg
     1081 caacatcctg gggcacaagc tggagtacaa ctacaacagc cacaacgtct atatcatggc
     1141 cgacaagcag aagaacggca tcaaggtgaa cttcaagatc cgccacaaca tcgaggacgg
     1201 cagcgtgcag ctcgccgacc actaccagca gaacaccccc atcggcgacg gccccgtgct
     1261 gctgcccgac aaccactacc tgagcaccca gtccgccctg agcaaagacc ccaacgagaa
     1321 gcgcgatcac atggtcctgc tggagttcgt gaccgccgcc gggatcactc tcggcatgga
     1381 cgagctgtac aagtccggac tcagatctcg agctcaagct tcgaattctg cagtcgacgg
     1441 taccgcgggc ccgggatcca ccggatctag acacccagct ttcttgtaca aagttggcat
     1501 tataagaaag cattgcttat caatttgttg caacgaacag gtcactatca gtcaaaataa
     1561 aatcattatt tgccatccag ctgatatccc ctatagtgag tcgtattaca tggtcatagc
     1621 tgtttcctgg cagctctggc ccgtgtctca aaatctctga tgttacattg cacaagataa
     1681 aataatatca tcatgaacaa taaaactgtc tgcttacata aacagtaata caaggggtgt
     1741 tatgagccat attcaacggg aaacgtcgag gccgcgatta aattccaaca tggatgctga
     1801 tttatatggg tataaatggg ctcgcgataa tgtcgggcaa tcaggtgcga caatctatcg
     1861 cttgtatggg aagcccgatg cgccagagtt gtttctgaaa catggcaaag gtagcgttgc
     1921 caatgatgtt acagatgaga tggtcagact aaactggctg acggaattta tgcctcttcc
     1981 gaccatcaag cattttatcc gtactcctga tgatgcatgg ttactcacca ctgcgatccc
     2041 cggaaaaaca gcattccagg tattagaaga atatcctgat tcaggtgaaa atattgttga
     2101 tgcgctggca gtgttcctgc gccggttgca ttcgattcct gtttgtaatt gtccttttaa
     2161 cagcgatcgc gtatttcgtc tcgctcaggc gcaatcacga atgaataacg gtttggttga
     2221 tgcgagtgat tttgatgacg agcgtaatgg ctggcctgtt gaacaagtct ggaaagaaat
     2281 gcataaactt ttgccattct caccggattc agtcgtcact catggtgatt tctcacttga
     2341 taaccttatt tttgacgagg ggaaattaat aggttgtatt gatgttggac gagtcggaat
     2401 cgcagaccga taccaggatc ttgccatcct atggaactgc ctcggtgagt tttctccttc
     2461 attacagaaa cggctttttc aaaaatatgg tattgataat cctgatatga ataaattgca
     2521 gtttcatttg atgctcgatg agtttttcta atcagaattg gttaattggt tgtaacactg
     2581 gcagagcatt acgctgactt gacgggacgg cgcaagctca tgaccaaaat cccttaacgt
     2641 gagttacgcg tcgttccact gagcgtcaga ccccgtagaa aagatcaaag gatcttcttg
     2701 agatcctttt tttctgcgcg taatctgctg cttgcaaaca aaaaaaccac cgctaccagc
     2761 ggtggtttgt ttgccggatc aagagctacc aactcttttt ccgaaggtaa ctggcttcag
     2821 cagagcgcag ataccaaata ctgttcttct agtgtagccg tagttaggcc accacttcaa
     2881 gaactctgta gcaccgccta catacctcgc tctgctaatc ctgttaccag tggctgctgc
     2941 cagtggcgat aagtcgtgtc ttaccgggtt ggactcaaga cgatagttac cggataaggc
     3001 gcagcggtcg ggctgaacgg ggggttcgtg cacacagccc agcttggagc gaacgaccta
     3061 caccgaactg agatacctac agcgtgagct atgagaaagc gccacgcttc ccgaagggag
     3121 aaaggcggac aggtatccgg taagcggcag ggtcggaaca ggagagcgca cgagggagct
     3181 tccaggggga aacgcctggt atctttatag tcctgtcggg tttcgccacc tctgacttga
     3241 gcgtcgattt ttgtgatgct cgtcaggggg gcggagccta tggaaaaacg ccagcaacgc
     3301 ggccttttta cggttcctgg ccttttgctg gccttttgct cacatgtt
//
