>Addgene plasmid #22464 | pENTRegfp3 | addgene partial sequence | sequence record 28651 | 22464 with T7
CNGAGCATATGATTTATTTTGACTGATAGTGACCTGNTTCGTTGCAACAAATTGATAAGCAATGCTTTCT
TATAATGCCAACTTTGTACAAGAAAGCTGGGTGTCTAGATCCGGTGGATCCCGGGCCCGCGGTACCGTCG
ACTGCAGAATTCGAAGCTTGAGCTCGAGATCTGAGTCCGGACTTGTACAGCTCGTCCATGCCGAGAGTGA
TCCCGGCGGCGGTCACGAACTCCAGCAGGACCATGTGATCGCGCTTCTCGTTGGGGTCTTTGCTCAGGGC
GGACTGGGTGCTCAGGTAGTGGTTGTCGGGCAGCAGCACGGGGCCGTCGCCGATGGGGGTGTTCTGCTGG
TAGTGGTCGGCGAGCTGCACGCTGCCGTCCTCGATGTTGTGGCGGATCTTGAAGTTCACCTTGATGCCGT
TCTTCTGCTTGTCGGCCATGATATAGACGTTGTGGCTGTTGTAGTTGTACTCCAGCTTGTGCCCCAGGAT
GTTGCCGTCCTCCTTGAAGTCGATGCCCTTCAGCTCGATGCGGTTCACCAGGGTGTCGCCCTCGAACTTC
ACCTCGGCGCGGGTCTTGTAGTTGCCGTCGTCCTTGAAGAAGATGGTGCGCTCCTGGACGTAGCCTTCGG
GCATGGCGGACTTGAAGAAGTCGTGNTGCCTTCATGTGGTCGGACGTAAATGACCTNC
